>Addgene plasmid #118262 | pZH_mPP7cp_mCerulean3 | addgene full sequence | sequence record 229514 | Addgene NGS Result
TCGCGCGTTTCGGTGATGACGGTGAAAACCTCTGACACATGCAGCTCCCGGAGACGGTCACAGCTTGTCT
GTAAGCGGATGCCGGGAGCAGACAAGCCCGTCAGGGCGCGTCAGCGGGTGTTGGCGGGTGTCGGGGCTGG
CTTAACTATGCGGCATCAGAGCAGATTGTACTGAGAGTGCACCATATGTCCCTATCAGTGATAGAGATTG
ACATCCCTATCAGTGATAGAGATACTGAGCACATCAGCAGGACGCACTGACCGAATTCATTAAAGAGGAG
AAAGGTACCGCATGTCTAAAACTATCGTGCTGTCTGTTGGTGAAGCAACCCGCACCCTGACTGAAATTCA
GTCTACTGCTGATCGCCAAATCTTCGAAGAAAAAGTTGGTCCGCTGGTTGGCCGTCTGCGTCTGACTGCT
TCCCTGCGTCAGAACGGCGCGAAGACCGCGTATCGCGTTAATCTGAAACTGGATCAAGCGGACGTAGTGG
ACTCTGGTCTGCCGAAAGTTCGCTACACGCAGGTGTGGTCTCACGACGTTACCATCGTTGCTAATTCCAC
CGAAGCCAGCCGTAAGTCCCTCTACGACCTCACCAAGAGCCTGGTTGCAACCTCTCAGGTTGAGGATCTG
GTGGTCAACCTGGTACCACTGGGCCGCCCGCCGGTTGCCACCATGGTGAGCAAGGGCGAGGAGCTGTTCA
CCGGGGTGGTGCCCATCCTGGTCGAGCTGGACGGCGACGTAAACGGCCACAAGTTCAGCGTGTCCGGCGA
GGGCGAGGGCGATGCCACCTACGGCAAGCTGACCCTGAAGTTCATCTGCACCACCGGCAAGCTGCCCGTG
CCCTGGCCCACCCTCGTGACCACCCTGAGCTGGGGCGTGCAGTGCTTCGCCCGCTACCCCGACCACATGA
AGCAGCACGACTTCTTCAAGTCCGCCATGCCCGAAGGCTACGTCCAGGAGCGCACCATCTTCTTCAAGGA
CGACGGCAACTACAAGACCCGCGCCGAGGTGAAGTTCGAGGGCGACACCCTGGTGAACCGCATCGAGCTG
AAGGGCATCGACTTCAAGGAGGACGGCAACATCCTGGGGCACAAGCTGGAGTACAACGCCATCCACGGCA
ACGTCTATATCACCGCCGACAAGCAGAAGAACGGCATCAAGGCCAACTTCGGCCTCAACTGCAACATCGA
GGACGGCAGCGTGCAGCTCGCCGACCACTACCAGCAGAACACCCCCATCGGCGACGGCCCCGTGCTGCTG
CCCGACAACCACTACCTGAGCACCCAGTCCAAGCTGAGCAAAGACCCCAACGAGAAGCGCGATCACATGG
TCCTGCTGGAGTTCGTGACCGCCGCCGGGATCACTCTCGGCATGGACGAGCTGTACAAGTAATAATCTAG
CAGGAGGATTTCACCATGTCTAGATTAGATAAAAGTAAAGTGATTAACAGCGCATTAGAGCTGCTTAATG
AGGTCGGAATCGAAGGTTTAACAACCCGTAAACTCGCCCAGAAGCTAGGTGTAGAGCAGCCTACATTGTA
TTGGCATGTAAAAAATAAGCGGGCTTTGCTCGACGCCTTAGCCATTGAGATGTTAGATAGGCACCATACT
CACTTTTGCCCTTTAGAAGGGGAAAGCTGGCAAGATTTTTTACGTAATAACGCTAAAAGTTTTAGATGTG
CTTTACTAAGTCATCGCGATGGAGCAAAAGTACATTTAGGTACACGGCCTACAGAAAAACAGTATGAAAC
TCTCGAAAATCAATTAGCCTTTTTATGCCAACAAGGTTTTTCACTAGAGAATGCATTATATGCACTCAGC
GCTGTGGGGCATTTTACTTTAGGTTGCGTATTGGAAGATCAAGAGCATCAAGTCGCTAAAGAAGAAAGGG
AAACACCTACTACTGATAGTATGCCGCCATTATTACGACAAGCTATCGAATTATTTGATCACCAAGGTGC
AGAGCCAGCCTTCTTATTCGGCCTTGAATTGATCATCTGCGGATTAGAAAAACAACTTAAATGTGAAAGT
GGGTCTTAATAACTGCAGCCCGGGGGATCCCATGGTACGCGTGCTAGAGGCATCAAATAAAACGAAAGGC
TCAGTCGAAAGACTGGGCCTTTCGTTTTATAAGCTTGGCGTAATCATGGTCATAGCTGTTTCCTGTGTGA
AATTGTTATCCGCTCACAATTCCACACAACATACGAGCCGGAAGCATAAAGTGTAAAGCCTGGGGTGCCT
AATGAGTGAGCTAACTCACATTAATTGCGTTGCGCTCACTGCCCGCTTTCCAGTCGGGAAACCTGTCGTG
CCAGCTGCATTAATGAATCGGCCAACGCGCGGGGAGAGGCGGTTTGCGTATTGGGCGCTCTTCCGCTTCC
TCGCTCACTGACTCGCTGCGCTCGGTCGTTCGGCTGCGGCGAGCGGTATCAGCTCACTCAAAGGCGGTAA
TACGGTTATCCACAGAATCAGGGGATAACGCAGGAAAGAACATGTGAGCAAAAGGCCAGCAAAAGGCCAG
GAACCGTAAAAAGGCGCGCTAGCGGAGTGTATACTGGCTTACTATGTTGGCACTGATGAGGGTGTCAGTG
AAGTGCTTCATGTGGCAGGAGAAAAAAGGCTGCACCGGTGCGTCAGCAGAATATGTGATACAGGATATAT
TCCGCTTCCTCGCTCACTGACTCGCTACGCTCGGTCGTTCGACTGCGGCGAGCGGAAATGGCTTACGAAC
GGGGCGGAGATTTCCTGGAAGATGCCAGGAAGATACTTAACAGGGAAGTGAGAGGGCCGCGGCAAAGCCG
TTTTTCCATAGGCTCCGCCCCCCTGACAAGCATCACGAAATCTGACGCTCAAATCAGTGGTGGCGAAACC
CGACAGGACTATAAAGATACCAGGCGTTTCCCCCTGGCGGCTCCCTCGTGCGCTCTCCTGTTCCTGCCTT
TCGGTTTACCGGTGTCATTCCGCTGTTATGGCCGCGTTTGTCTCATTCCACGCCTGACACTCAGTTCCGG
GTAGGCAGTTCGCTCCAAGCTGGACTGTATGCACGAACCCCCCGTTCAGTCCGACCGCTGCGCCTTATCC
GGTAACTATCGTCTTGAGTCCAACCCGGAAAGACATGCAAAAGCACCACTGGCAGCAGCCACTGGTAATT
GATTTAGAGGAGTTAGTCTTGAAGTCATGCGCCGGTTAAGGCTAAACTGAAAGGACAAGTTTTGGTGACT
GCGCTCCTCCAAGCCAGTTACCTCGGTTCAAAGAGTTGGTAGCTCAGAGAACCTTCGAAAAACCGCCCTG
CAAGGCGGTTTTTTCGTTTTCAGAGCAAGAGATTACGCGCAGACCAAAACGATCTCAAGAAGATCATCTT
ATTAATCAGATAAAATATAGATCTTTTCTACGGGGTCTGACGCTCAGTGGAACGAAAACTCACGTTAAGG
GATTTTGGTCATGAGATTATCAAAAAGGATCTTCACCTAGATCCTTTTAAATTAAAAATGAAGTTTTAAA
TCAATCTAAAGTATATATGAGTAAACTTGGTCTGACAGTTACCAATGCTTAATCAGTGAGGCACCTATCT
CAGCGATCTGTCTATTTCGTTCATCCATAGTTGCCTGACTCCCCGTCGTGTAGATAACTACGATACGGGA
GGGCTTACCATCTGGCCCCAGTGCTGCAATGATACCGCGAGACCCACGCTCACCGGCTCCAGATTTATCA
GCAATAAACCAGCCAGCCGGAAGGGCCGAGCGCAGAAGTGGTCCTGCAACTTTATCCGCCTCCATCCAGT
CTATTAATTGTTGCCGGGAAGCTAGAGTAAGTAGTTCGCCAGTTAATAGTTTGCGCAACGTTGTTGCCAT
TGCTACAGGCATCGTGGTGTCACGCTCGTCGTTTGGTATGGCTTCATTCAGCTCCGGTTCCCAACGATCA
AGGCGAGTTACATGATCCCCCATGTTGTGCAAAAAAGCGGTTAGCTCCTTCGGTCCTCCGATCGTTGTCA
GAAGTAAGTTGGCCGCAGTGTTATCACTCATGGTTATGGCAGCACTGCATAATTCTCTTACTGTCATGCC
ATCCGTAAGATGCTTTTCTGTGACTGGTGAGTACTCAACCAAGTCATTCTGAGAATAGTGTATGCGGCGA
CCGAGTTGCTCTTGCCCGGCGTCAATACGGGATAATACCGCGCCACATAGCAGAACTTTAAAAGTGCTCA
TCATTGGAAAACGTTCTTCGGGGCGAAAACTCTCAAGGATCTTACCGCTGTTGAGATCCAGTTCGATGTA
ACCCACTCGTGCACCCAACTGATCTTCAGCATCTTTTACTTTCACCAGCGTTTCTGGGTGAGCAAAAACA
GGAAGGCAAAATGCCGCAAAAAAGGGAATAAGGGCGACACGGAAATGTTGAATACTCATACTCTTCCTTT
TTCAATATTATTGAAGCATTTATCAGGGTTATTGTCTCATGAGCGGATACATATTTGAATGTATTTAGAA
AAATAAACAAATAGGGGTTCCGCGCACATTTCCCCGAAAAGTGCCACCTGACGTCTAAGAAACCATTATT
ATCATGACATTAACCTATAAAAATAGGCGTATCACGAGGCCCTTTCGTC
Features (pLannotate 1.2.2; 18 found; start..end, strand, type, name):
    137..188     +  misc_feature   bom (fragment): basis of mobility region from pBR322
    189..262     +  promoter       PLtetO-1 promoter: modified phage lambda PL promoter with tet operator sites (Lutz and Bujard, 1997)
    295..657     +  CDS            COAT_BPPP7: Experimental evidence at protein level: Swiss-Prot protein existence level 1. Forms the phage shell; binds to the phage RNA. From Pseudomonas phage PP7 (Bacteriophage PP7).
    673..1389    +  CDS            mCerulean3: mCerulean3 is a basic (constitutively fluorescent) cyan fluorescent protein published in 2011, derived from Aequorea victoria. It is reported to be a somewhat slowly-maturing monomer with very low acid sensitivity.
   1416..2036    +  CDS            tetR: TETR2_ECOLX - Experimental evidence at protein level: Swiss-Prot protein existence level 1. TetR is the repressor of the tetracycline resistance element; its N-terminal region forms a helix-turn-helix structure and binds DNA. Binding of tetracycline to TetR reduces the repressor affinity for the tetracycline resistance gene (tetA) promoter operator sites. From Escherichia coli.
   2043..2060    -  misc_feature   MCS (fragment): pBluescript multiple cloning site
   2084..2130    +  terminator     rrnB T1 terminator: transcription terminator T1 from the E. coli rrnB gene
   2173..2189    -  protein_bind   lac operator: The lac repressor binds to the lac operator to inhibit transcription in E. coli. This inhibition can be relieved by adding lactose or isopropyl-β-D-thiogalactopyranoside (IPTG). lac repressor encoded by lacI
   2197..2227    -  promoter       lac promoter: promoter for the E. coli lac operon
   2242..2263    -  protein_bind   CAP binding site: CAP binding activates transcription in the presence of cAMP. E. coli catabolite activator protein
   2276..2368    -  CDS            lacI (fragment): lac repressor; lacI; The lac repressor binds to the lac operator to inhibit transcription in E. coli. This inhibition can be relieved by adding lactose or isopropyl-β-D-thiogalactopyranoside (IPTG).
   2370..2503    -  rep_origin     RSF ori (fragment): Plasmids containing the RSF 1030 origin of replication can be propagated in E. coli cells that contain additional plasmids with compatible origins.
   2540..2561    +  misc_feature   bom (fragment): basis of mobility region from pBR322
   2660..2715    -  rep_origin     RSF ori (fragment): Plasmids containing the RSF 1030 origin of replication can be propagated in E. coli cells that contain additional plasmids with compatible origins.
   2803..3348    -  rep_origin     p15A ori: Plasmids containing the medium-copy-number p15A origin of replication can be propagated in E. coli cells that contain a second plasmid with the ColE1 origin.
   3539..4399    -  CDS            AmpR: β-lactamase; bla; confers resistance to ampicillin, carbenicillin, and related antibiotics
   4400..4504    -  promoter       AmpR promoter: bla
   4599..35      +  CDS            rop (fragment) (across the origin): Rop protein, which maintains plasmids at low copy number; rop
