[The description below was written by a language model from this plasmid's Addgene catalogue record and pLannotate feature annotations shown in this document.]
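Description:
pZH_mPP7cp_mCerulean3 is a 4.6 kb bacterial expression plasmid, catalogued as built on a pBAD33 backbone, for low-noise, tetracycline-inducible production of a fluorescent RNA-binding protein in E. coli. It replicates from a p15A origin, which is compatible with ColE1-type plasmids so a second construct can be carried in the same cell, and the record lists it as low copy. Selection is by ampicillin through a β-lactamase gene driven by its own promoter. The annotation also picks up short fragments of bom, rop, RSF ori, lacI and a lac promoter/operator/CAP site. These appear to be backbone remnants rather than functional parts of the expression design.

The payload is driven by PLtetO-1, a phage lambda PL promoter modified to carry tet operator sites. Downstream lies the coat protein of Pseudomonas phage PP7, which binds a specific phage RNA element, followed closely by mCerulean3, a monomeric cyan fluorescent protein derived from Aequorea victoria. The insert name indicates that the two form a fusion. The record does not explain the "m" prefix on the coat protein. A tetR coding sequence follows mCerulean3 on the same strand with no separate promoter annotated, and an rrnB T1 terminator closes the unit. This layout suggests that the repressor is co-transcribed with the fusion from the promoter it represses, a negative autoregulatory arrangement that would fit the stated low-noise behaviour. Adding tetracycline lowers TetR's affinity for the operators and induces expression. The record does not state an application beyond controlled expression of the fusion, although PP7 coat protein fused to a fluorescent protein is commonly used to label transcripts carrying PP7 binding sites for live-cell RNA imaging.
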