Addgene plasmid #118262: pZH_mPP7cp_mCerulean3
Purpose: Low-noise, tetracycline inducible expression of mPP7cp-mCerulean3
Depositing lab: Zach Hensel. Depositing organization: Universidade Nova de Lisboa, Instituto de Tecnologia Quimica e Biologica Antonio Xavier NOVA (ITQB NOVA).
Backbone
  Vector backbone: pBAD33
  Vector type: Bacterial Expression
Growth in bacteria
  Bacterial resistance: Ampicillin, 100 μg/mL
  Growth temperature: 37°C
  Growth strain: DH5alpha
  Copy number: Low Copy
Gene/Insert
  Gene/Insert name: mPP7cp-mCerulean3
  Promoter: pLtetO-1
  Cloning method: Gibson Cloning
  Sequencing primers: 5′ CTATGCGGCATCAGAGCAG
Terms and licenses: Academic/Nonprofit Terms; Industry Terms: Not Available to Industry
How to cite: pZH_mPP7cp_mCerulean3 was a gift from Zach Hensel (Addgene plasmid # 118262 ; http://n2t.net/addgene:118262 ; RRID:Addgene_118262)
